Addgene plasmid #154161: pAA1
Purpose: Firefly luciferase under the control of 3 copies of: the enhancer for the Drosophila melanogaster Metchnikowin gene, 4 Rel1A-specific NF-_B sites, 3 GATA sites and 3 putative ecdysone-response elements, plus an additional NF-_B site.
Depositing lab: Kevin Maringer. Depositing organization: University of Surrey. Publication: Imd pathway-specific immune assays reveal NF-kappaB stimulation by viral RNA PAMPs in Aedes aegypti Aag2 cells. Russell TA, Ayaz A, Davidson AD, Fernandez-Sesma A, Maringer K. PLoS Negl Trop Dis. 2021 Feb 16;15(2):e0008524. doi: 10.1371/journal.pntd.0008524. PubMed 33591970.
Backbone
  Vector backbone: pLUC-MCS
  Modifications to backbone: 3 copies of: the enhancer for the Drosophila melanogaster Metchnikowin gene, 4 Rel1A-specific NF-κB sites, 3 GATA sites and 3 putative ecdysone-response elements, plus an additional NF-κB site.
  Vector type: Luciferase
Growth in bacteria
  Bacterial resistance: Ampicillin, 100 μg/mL
  Growth temperature: 37°C
  Growth strain: DH5alpha
  Copy number: High Copy
Gene/Insert
  Gene/Insert name: Firefly luciferase
  Species: Other
  Mutation: 12 wt NF-κB sites were replaced with Rel1A-specific NF-κB sites
  Cloning method: Ligation Independent Cloning
  Sequencing primers: 5′ unknown
Terms and licenses: Academic/Nonprofit Terms; Industry Terms: Not Available to Industry
How to cite: pAA1 was a gift from Kevin Maringer (Addgene plasmid # 154161 ; http://n2t.net/addgene:154161 ; RRID:Addgene_154161)
