[The description below was written by a language model from this plasmid's Addgene catalogue record and pLannotate feature annotations shown in this document.]
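Description:
pAA1 is a firefly luciferase reporter plasmid built on the pLUC-MCS backbone and designed to read out NF-κB-dependent immune signalling in insect cells. It is propagated in E. coli as a high-copy plasmid through a ColE1/pUC-type origin, with selection by the β-lactamase (AmpR) gene under its own promoter. Remnants of the pBR322 bom region and a short rop fragment are also detected in the backbone.

The reporter is the Photinus pyralis luciferase coding sequence, followed by an SV40-derived 3′ processing region containing the small t antigen intron and an SV40 polyadenylation signal. The small t, large T, NLS and VP1-like "CDS" hits here are almost certainly incidental matches within that SV40 fragment rather than expressed products. Two tandem SV40 poly(A) signals lie upstream of the regulatory region, an arrangement commonly used to block read-through transcription from the backbone and lower background. According to the catalogue entry, luciferase is controlled by three copies of a module comprising the Drosophila melanogaster Metchnikowin gene enhancer, four Rel1A-specific NF-κB sites, three GATA sites and three putative ecdysone-response elements, plus one additional NF-κB site. Twelve wild-type NF-κB sites were replaced with Rel1A-specific versions. These elements are not annotated in the feature table but presumably occupy the unannotated stretch of roughly 1.2 kb between the upstream poly(A) signals and the luciferase gene. The core promoter is not stated in the record.

The associated publication concerns pathway-specific immune assays in Aedes aegypti Aag2 cells, which suggests use as a transfected reporter to distinguish signalling through particular NF-κB factors.
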