Features (pLannotate 1.2.2; 16 found; start..end, strand, type, name):
      1..105     +  promoter       AmpR promoter: bla
    106..966     +  CDS            AmpR: β-lactamase; bla; confers resistance to ampicillin, carbenicillin, and related antibiotics
   1137..1725    +  rep_origin     ori: high-copy-number ColE1/pMB1/pBR322/pUC origin of replication
   1911..2051    -  misc_feature   bom: basis of mobility region from pBR322
   2153..2192    -  CDS            rop (fragment): Rop protein, which maintains plasmids at low copy number; rop
   2194..2270    +  CDS            large T antigen (fragment): large T antigen from SV40 (simian virus 40)
   2290..2424    +  polyA_signal   SV40 poly(A) signal: SV40 polyadenylation signal
   2422..2498    +  CDS            large T antigen (fragment): large T antigen from SV40 (simian virus 40)
   2518..2652    +  polyA_signal   SV40 poly(A) signal: SV40 polyadenylation signal
   3859..5508    +  CDS            LUCI_PHOPY: Experimental evidence at protein level: Swiss-Prot protein existence level 1. Produces green light with a wavelength of 562 nm. From Photinus pyralis (Common eastern firefly) (Lampyris pyralis).
   5566..5640    +  CDS            small t antigen (fragment): SV40 (simian virus 40) small t antigen
   5642..5707    +  intron         small t intron: SV40 (simian virus 40) small t antigen intron
   5837..5857    +  CDS            SV40 NLS: nuclear localization signal of SV40 (simian virus 40) large T antigen
   6176..6259    +  CDS            large T antigen (fragment): large T antigen from SV40 (simian virus 40)
   6282..6416    +  polyA_signal   SV40 poly(A) signal: SV40 polyadenylation signal
   6369..6689    -  CDS            VP1_POVLY (fragment): Experimental evidence at protein level: Swiss-Prot protein existence level 1. Forms an icosahedral capsid with a T=7 symmetry and a 40 nm diameter. The capsid is composed of 72 pentamers linked to each other by disulfide bonds and associated with VP2 or VP3 proteins. Interacts with a N-linked glycoprotein containing sialic acids on the cell surface to provide virion attachment to target cell. Once attached, the virion is internalized by endocytosis and traffics to the endoplasmic reticulum. Inside the endoplasmic reticulum, the protein folding machinery isomerizes VP1 interpentamer disulfide b
>Addgene plasmid #154161 | pAA1 | addgene full sequence | sequence record 309344 | Addgene NGS Result
CGCGGAACCCCTATTTGTTTATTTTTCTAAATACATTCAAATATGTATCCGCTCATGAGACAATAACCCT
GATAAATGCTTCAATAATATTGAAAAAGGAAGAGTATGAGTATTCAACATTTCCGTGTCGCCCTTATTCC
CTTTTTTGCGGCATTTTGCCTTCCTGTTTTTGCTCACCCAGAAACGCTGGTGAAAGTAAAAGATGCTGAA
GATCAGTTGGGTGCACGAGTGGGTTACATCGAACTGGATCTCAACAGCGGTAAGATCCTTGAGAGTTTTC
GCCCCGAAGAACGTTTTCCAATGATGAGCACTTTTAAAGTTCTGCTATGTGGCGCGGTATTATCCCGTAT
TGACGCCGGGCAAGAGCAACTCGGTCGCCGCATACACTATTCTCAGAATGACTTGGTTGAGTACTCACCA
GTCACAGAAAAGCATCTTACGGATGGCATGACAGTAAGAGAATTATGCAGTGCTGCCATAACCATGAGTG
ATAACACTGCGGCCAACTTACTTCTGACAACGATCGGAGGACCGAAGGAGCTAACCGCTTTTTTGCACAA
CATGGGGGATCATGTAACTCGCCTTGATCGTTGGGAACCGGAGCTGAATGAAGCCATACCAAACGACGAG
CGTGACACCACGATGCCTGTAGCAATGGCAACAACGTTGCGCAAACTATTAACTGGCGAACTACTTACTC
TAGCTTCCCGGCAACAATTAATAGACTGGATGGAGGCGGATAAAGTTGCAGGACCACTTCTGCGCTCGGC
CCTTCCGGCTGGCTGGTTTATTGCTGATAAATCTGGAGCCGGTGAGCGTGGGTCTCGCGGTATCATTGCA
GCACTGGGGCCAGATGGTAAGCCCTCCCGTATCGTAGTTATCTACACGACGGGGAGTCAGGCAACTATGG
ATGAACGAAATAGACAGATCGCTGAGATAGGTGCCTCACTGATTAAGCATTGGTAACTGTCAGACCAAGT
TTACTCATATATACTTTAGATTGATTTAAAACTTCATTTTTAATTTAAAAGGATCTAGGTGAAGATCCTT
TTTGATAATCTCATGACCAAAATCCCTTAACGTGAGTTTTCGTTCCACTGAGCGTCAGACCCCGTAGAAA
AGATCAAAGGATCTTCTTGAGATCCTTTTTTTCTGCGCGTAATCTGCTGCTTGCAAACAAAAAAACCACC
GCTACCAGCGGTGGTTTGTTTGCCGGATCAAGAGCTACCAACTCTTTTTCCGAAGGTAACTGGCTTCAGC
AGAGCGCAGATACCAAATACTGTTCTTCTAGTGTAGCCGTAGTTAGGCCACCACTTCAAGAACTCTGTAG
CACCGCCTACATACCTCGCTCTGCTAATCCTGTTACCAGTGGCTGCTGCCAGTGGCGATAAGTCGTGTCT
TACCGGGTTGGACTCAAGACGATAGTTACCGGATAAGGCGCAGCGGTCGGGCTGAACGGGGGGTTCGTGC
ACACAGCCCAGCTTGGAGCGAACGACCTACACCGAACTGAGATACCTACAGCGTGAGCTATGAGAAAGCG
CCACGCTTCCCGAAGGGAGAAAGGCGGACAGGTATCCGGTAAGCGGCAGGGTCGGAACAGGAGAGCGCAC
GAGGGAGCTTCCAGGGGGAAACGCCTGGTATCTTTATAGTCCTGTCGGGTTTCGCCACCTCTGACTTGAG
CGTCGATTTTTGTGATGCTCGTCAGGGGGGCGGAGCCTATGGAAAAACGCCAGCAACGCGGCCTTTTTAC
GGTTCCTGGCCTTTTGCTGGCCTTTTGCTCACATGTTCTTTCCTGCGTTATCCCCTGATTCTGTGGATAA
CCGTATTACCGCCTTTGAGTGAGCTGATACCGCTCGCCGCAGCCGAACGACCGAGCGCAGCGAGTCAGTG
AGCGAGGAAGCGGAAGAGCGCCTGATGCGGTATTTTCTCCTTACGCATCTGTGCGGTATTTCACACCGCA
TATGGTGCACTCTCAGTACAATCTGCTCTGATGCCGCATAGTTAAGCCAGTATACACTCCGCTATCGCTA
CGTGACTGGGTCATGGCTGCGCCCCGACACCCGCCAACACCCGCTGACGCGCCCTGACGGGCTTGTCTGC
TCCCGGCATCCGCTTACAGACAAGCTGTGACCGTCTCCGGGAGCTGCATGTGTCAGAGGTTTTCACCGTC
ATCACCGAAACGCGCGAGGCAGGATCAGCCATATCACATTTGTAGAGGTTTTACTTGCTTTAAAAAACCT
CCCACACCTCCCCCTGAACCTGAAACATAAAATGAATGCAATTGTTGTTAACTTGTTTATTGCAGCTTAT
AATGGTTACAAATAAAGCAATAGCATCACAAATTTCACAAATAAAGCATTTTTTTCACTGCATTCTAGTT
GTGGTTTGTCCAAACTCATCAATGTATCTTATCATGTCTGGATCAGCCATATCACATTTGTAGAGGTTTT
ACTTGCTTTAAAAAACCTCCCACACCTCCCCCTGAACCTGAAACATAAAATGAATGCAATTGTTGTTAAC
TTGTTTATTGCAGCTTATAATGGTTACAAATAAAGCAATAGCATCACAAATTTCACAAATAAAGCATTTT
TTTCACTGCATTCTAGTTGTGGTTTGTCCAAACTCATCAATGTATCTTATCATGTCTGGATCCAAGCTTG
CCCGGGCAGATCTCTCGAGGCGTGGCTCCGTGTTGACGCATGTTGACTATGCCTTTGAATGGCTGCCGTT
CGAGACGCGGGAAATTCCAACGTGCAGAAAAACCAACAGGGCGCTAAAAAGGAGAGTGTTTTCGTGGGAG
GTGGAGATGGTCACTGGGGGCAACATAAATATTCAGCGAGAAACGTCATATTTACATTTAGTCTAGGCTG
ATAATCCGGGGACGCGGGAAATTCCAACGGGGTGGTGCCGTTGGAATTTCCCGCGTCTCGATCGGTTATC
TGCCCCCGGCTGACACTTGCCCGTCATTCATTCGGCTGCTTATCGCAGAAGCTCCGTTGGAATTTCCCGC
GTCTCGAACTCGTTTGTCTGGTCGAGGCGTGGCTCCGTGTTGACGCATGTTGACTATGCCTTTGAATGGC
TGCCGTTCGAGACGCGGGAAATTCCAACGTGCAGAAAAACCAACAGGGCGCTAAAAAGGAGAGTGTTTTC
GTGGGAGGTGGAGATGGTCACTGGGGGCAACATAAATATTCAGCGAGAAACGTCATATTTACATTTAGTC
TAGGCTGATAATCCGGGGACGCGGGAAATTCCAACGGGGTGGTGCCGTTGGAATTTCCCGCGTCTCGATC
GGTTATCTGCCCCCGGCTGACACTTGCCCGTCATTCATTCGGCTGCTTATCGCAGAAGCTCCGTTGGAAT
TTCCCGCGTCTCGAACTCGTTTGTCTGGTCGAGGCGTGGCTCCGTGTTGACGCATGTTGACTATGCCTTT
GAATGGCTGCCGTTCGAGACGCGGGAAATTCCAACGTGCAGAAAAACCAACAGGGCGCTAAAAAGGAGAG
TGTTTTCGTGGGAGGTGGAGATGGTCACTGGGGGCAACATAAATATTCAGCGAGAAACGTCATATTTACA
TTTAGTCTAGGCTGATAATCCGGGGACGCGGGAAATTCCAACGGGGTGGTGCCGTTGGAATTTCCCGCGT
CTCGATCGGTTATCTGCCCCCGGCTGACACTTGCCCGTCATTCATTCGGCTGCTTATCGCAGAAGCTCCG
TTGGAATTTCCCGCGTCTCGAACTCGTTTGTCTGGGACTGAGCTATAAAAGCCTCACCATCTCAACGCTC
AAAGCCGTTGGAATTTCCCGCGTCCGAGCTAAGATGGGAGCTCGAATTCCAGCTTGGCATTCCGGTACTG
TTGGTAAAATGGAAGACGCCAAAAACATAAAGAAAGGCCCGGCGCCATTCTATCCTCTAGAGGATGGAAC
CGCTGGAGAGCAACTGCATAAGGCTATGAAGAGATACGCCCTGGTTCCTGGAACAATTGCTTTTACAGAT
GCACATATCGAGGTGAACATCACGTACGCGGAATACTTCGAAATGTCCGTTCGGTTGGCAGAAGCTATGA
AACGATATGGGCTGAATACAAATCACAGAATCGTCGTATGCAGTGAAAACTCTCTTCAATTCTTTATGCC
GGTGTTGGGCGCGTTATTTATCGGAGTTGCAGTTGCGCCCGCGAACGACATTTATAATGAACGTGAATTG
CTCAACAGTATGAACATTTCGCAGCCTACCGTAGTGTTTGTTTCCAAAAAGGGGTTGCAAAAAATTTTGA
ACGTGCAAAAAAAATTACCAATAATCCAGAAAATTATTATCATGGATTCTAAAACGGATTACCAGGGATT
TCAGTCGATGTACACGTTCGTCACATCTCATCTACCTCCCGGTTTTAATGAATACGATTTTGTACCAGAG
TCCTTTGATCGTGACAAAACAATTGCACTGATAATGAATTCCTCTGGATCTACTGGGTTACCTAAGGGTG
TGGCCCTTCCGCATAGAACTGCCTGCGTCAGATTCTCGCATGCCAGAGATCCTATTTTTGGCAATCAAAT
CATTCCGGATACTGCGATTTTAAGTGTTGTTCCATTCCATCACGGTTTTGGAATGTTTACTACACTCGGA
TATTTGATATGTGGATTTCGAGTCGTCTTAATGTATAGATTTGAAGAAGAGCTGTTTTTACGATCCCTTC
AGGATTACAAAATTCAAAGTGCGTTGCTAGTACCAACCCTATTTTCATTCTTCGCCAAAAGCACTCTGAT
TGACAAATACGATTTATCTAATTTACACGAAATTGCTTCTGGGGGCGCACCTCTTTCGAAAGAAGTCGGG
GAAGCGGTTGCAAAACGCTTCCATCTTCCAGGGATACGACAAGGATATGGGCTCACTGAGACTACATCAG
CTATTCTGATTACACCCGAGGGGGATGATAAACCGGGCGCGGTCGGTAAAGTTGTTCCATTTTTTGAAGC
GAAGGTTGTGGATCTGGATACCGGGAAAACGCTGGGCGTTAATCAGAGAGGCGAATTATGTGTCAGAGGA
CCTATGATTATGTCCGGTTATGTAAACAATCCGGAAGCGACCAACGCCTTGATTGACAAGGATGGATGGC
TACATTCTGGAGACATAGCTTACTGGGACGAAGACGAACACTTCTTCATAGTTGACCGCTTGAAGTCTTT
AATTAAATACAAAGGATATCAGGTGGCCCCCGCTGAATTGGAATCGATATTGTTACAACACCCCAACATC
TTCGACGCGGGCGTGGCAGGTCTTCCCGACGATGACGCCGGTGAACTTCCCGCCGCCGTTGTTGTTTTGG
AGCACGGAAAGACGATGACGGAAAAAGAGATCGTGGATTACGTCGCCAGTCAAGTAACAACCGCGAAAAA
GTTGCGCGGAGGAGTTGTGTTTGTGGACGAAGTACCGAAAGGTCTTACCGGAAAACTCGACGCAAGAAAA
ATCAGAGAGATCCTCATAAAGGCCAAGAAGGGCGGAAAGTCCAAATTGTAAAATGTAACTGTATTCAGCG
ATGACGAAATTCTTAGCTATTGTAATACTCTAGAGGATCTTTGTGAAGGAACCTTACTTCTGTGGTGTGA
CATAATTGGACAAACTACCTACAGAGATTTAAAGCTCTAAGGTAAATATAAAATTTTTAAGTGTATAATG
TGTTAAACTACTGATTCTAATTGTTTGTGTATTTTAGATTCCAACCTATGGAACTGATGAATGGGAGCAG
TGGTGGAATGCCTTTAATGAGGAAAACCTGTTTTGCTCAGAAGAAATGCCATCTAGTGATGATGAGGCTA
CTGCTGACTCTCAACATTCTACTCCTCCAAAAAAGAAGAGAAAGGTAGAAGACCCCAAGGACTTTCCTTC
AGAATTGCTAAGTTTTTTGAGTCATGCTGTGTTTAGTAATAGAACTCTTGCTTGCTTTGCTATTTACACC
ACAAAGGAAAAAGCTGCACTGCTATACAAGAAAATTATGGAAAAATATTCTGTAACCTTTATAAGTAGGC
ATAACAGTTATAATCATAACATACTGTTTTTTCTTACTCCACACAGGCATAGAGTGTCTGCTATTAATAA
CTATGCTCAAAAATTGTGTACCTTTAGCTTTTTAATTTGTAAAGGGGTTAATAAGGAATATTTGATGTAT
AGTGCCTTGACTAGAGATCATAATCAGCCATACCACATTTGTAGAGGTTTTACTTGCTTTAAAAAACCTC
CCACACCTCCCCCTGAACCTGAAACATAAAATGAATGCAATTGTTGTTGTTAACTTGTTTATTGCAGCTT
ATAATGGTTACAAATAAAGCAATAGCATCACAAATTTCACAAATAAAGCATTTTTTTCACTGCATTCTAG
TTGTGGTTTGTCCAAACTCATCAATGTATCTTATCATGTCTGGATCCCCAGGAAGCTCCTCTGTGTCCTC
ATAAACCCTAACCTCCTCTACTTGAGAGGACATTCCAATCATAGGCTGCCCATCCACCCTCTGTGTCCTC
CTGTTAATTAGGTCACTTAACAAAAAGGAAATTGGGTAGGGGTTTTTCACAGACCGCTTTCTAAGGGTAA
TTTTAAAATATCTGGGAAGTCCCTTCCACTGCTGTGTTCCAGAAGTGTTGGTAAACAGCCCACAAATGTC
AACAGCAGAAACATACAAGCTGTCAGCTTTGCACAAGGGCCTCGTGATACGCCTATTTTTATAGGTTAAT
GTCATGATAATAATGGTTTCTTAGACGTCAGGTGGCACTTTTCGGGGAAATGTG
